>Addgene plasmid #243985 | pUPD3_RBS_J61136 | addgene full sequence | sequence record 487816 | Addgene NGS Result
GGTCTCGCAAAGAGAAAGAGCTGAGCAACTGAATGCGAGACCACTCATCGCCCAATCACTAGTGAATTCG
TTCTATAGTGTCACCTAAATACCATAGAGCCGTTGGTCATAGCTGTTTCCTGTCCAGGCATCATGACACG
GTTATCCACAGAATCAGGGGATAACGCAGGAAAGAACATGTGAGCAAAAGGCCAGCAAAAGGCCAGGAAC
CGTAAAAAGGCCGCGTTGCTGGCGTTTTTCCATAGGCTCCGCCCCCCTGACGAGCATCACAAAAATCGAC
GCTCAAGTCAGAGGTGGCGAAACCCGACAGGACTATAAAGATACCAGGCGTTTCCCCCTGGAAGCTCCCT
CGTGCGCTCTCCTGTTCCGACCCTGCCGCTTACCGGATACCTGTCCGCCTTTCTCCCTTCGGGAAGCGTG
GCGCTTTCTCATAGCTCACGCTGTAGGTATCTCAGTTCGGTGTAGGTCGTTCGCTCCAAGCTGGGCTGTG
TGCACGAACCCCCCGTTCAGCCCGACCGCTGCGCCTTATCCGGTAACTATCGTCTTGAGTCCAACCCGGT
AAGACACGACTTATCGCCACTGGCAGCAGCCACTGGTAACAGGATTAGCAGAGCGAGGTATGTAGGCGGT
GCTACAGAGTTCTTGAAGTGGTGGCCTAACTACGGCTACACTAGAAGAACAGTATTTGGTATCTGCGCTC
TGCTGAAGCCAGTTACCTTCGGAAAAAGAGTTGGTAGCTCTTGATCCGGCAAACAAACCACCGCTGGTAG
CGGTGGTTTTTTTGTTTGCAAGCAGCAGATTACGCGCAGAAAAAAAGGATCTCAAGAAGATCCTTTGATC
TTTTCTACGGGGTCTGACGCTCAGTGGAACGAAAACTCACGTTAAGGGATTTTGGTCATGAGATTATCAA
AAAGGATCTTCACCTAGATCCTTTTGTGATGATCGGCACGTAAGAGGTTCCAACTTTCACCATAATGAAA
TAAGATCACTACCGGGCGTATTTTTTGAGTTATCGAGATTTTCAGGAGCTAAGGAAGCTAAAATGGAGAA
AAAAATCACTGGATATACCACCGTTGATATATCCCAATGGCATCGTAAAGAACATTTTGAGGCATTTCAG
TCAGTTGCTCAATGTACCTATAACCAGACCGTTCAGCTGGATATTACGGCCTTTTTAAAGACCGTAAAGA
AAAATAAGCACAAGTTTTATCCGGCCTTTATTCACATTCTTGCCCGCCTGATGAATGCTCATCCGGAATT
CCGTATGGCAATGAAAGACGGTGAGCTGGTGATATGGGATAGTGTTCACCCTTGTTACACCGTTTTCCAT
GAGCAAACTGAAACGTTTTCATCGCTCTGGAGTGAATACCACGACGATTTCCGGCAGTTTCTACACATAT
ATTCGCAAGATGTGGCGTGTTACGGTGAAAACCTGGCCTATTTCCCTAAAGGGTTTATTGAGAATATGTT
TTTCGTGTCAGCCAATCCCTGGGTGAGTTTCACCAGTTTTGATTTAAACGTGGCCAATATGGACAACTTC
TTCGCCCCCGTTTTCACCATGGGCAAATATTATACGCAAGGCGACAAGGTGCTGATGCCGCTGGCGATTC
AGGTTCATCATGCCGTTTGTGATGGCTTCCATGTCGGCAGAATGCTTAATGAATTACAACAGTACTGCGA
TGAGTGGCAGGGCGGGGCGTAATTTTTTTAAGGCAGTTATTGGTGCCCTTAAACGCCTGGTTGCTACGCC
TGAATAAGTGATAATAAGCGGATGAATGGCAGAAATTCGATGATAAGCTGTCAAACATGATGT
[125 nt withheld, positions 1814-1938]
C
[91 nt withheld, positions 1940-2030]
AGGGTGATGGTTCACGTAGTGGGCCAGCGCCCTGATAGACGGTTTTTCGCCCTTTGACGTTGGAGTCCAC
GTTCTTT
[37 nt withheld, positions 2108-2144]
ACCCTATCTCGGTCTATTCTTTTGATTTATAAGGGATTTTGCCGATTTCGGCCTATTGGTTAAAAAATGA
GCTGATTTAACAAAAATTTAACGCGAATTTTAACAAAATATTAACGCTTACAATTTTAACATTGTAGAAA
CGCATGTAAAACGACGGCCAGTGAATTGTAATACGACTCACTATAGGGTGAATTCCGCTTAGGACCTTAG
ATATTGATCTCAA
Features (pLannotate 1.2.2; 8 found; start..end, strand, type, name):
     72..90      -  promoter       SP6 promoter: promoter for bacteriophage SP6 RNA polymerase
    237..825     -  rep_origin     ori: high-copy-number ColE1/pMB1/pBR322/pUC origin of replication
    940..1042    +  promoter       cat promoter: promoter of the E. coli cat gene encoding chloramphenicol acetyltransferase
   1043..1699    +  CDS            cat: CAT_ECOLX - Experimental evidence at protein level: Swiss-Prot protein existence level 1. This enzyme is an effector of chloramphenicol resistance in bacteria. From Escherichia coli. This protein is used as a marker in many commonly used cloning vectors, such as pACYC184.
   1787..1804    -  promoter       tet promoter (fragment): E. coli promoter for tetracycline efflux protein gene
   1815..2270    +  rep_origin     f1 ori (sequence partly withheld): f1 bacteriophage origin of replication; arrow indicates direction of (+) strand synthesis
   2289..2310    -  CDS            lacZα (fragment): LacZα fragment of β-galactosidase; lacZ fragment
   2313..2331    +  promoter       T7 promoter: promoter for bacteriophage T7 RNA polymerase
