[The description below was written by a language model from this plasmid's Addgene catalogue record and pLannotate feature annotations shown in this document.]
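Description:
pUPD3_RBS_J61136 is a small (about 2.4 kb) GoldenBraid2.0 part-domestication plasmid that stores a single standardized genetic part: the synthetic ribosome binding site J61136, a 20 bp insert cloned by Golden Gate assembly into the pUPD3 entry vector. It belongs to a GoldenBraid2.0 toolkit adapted and characterized for E. coli and other enteric bacteria. Although catalogued as a bacterial expression vector, it carries no complete expression unit of its own. It serves as a source of a translation-initiation element to be combined with promoter, coding sequence and terminator parts held in sibling plasmids.

The backbone is propagated in E. coli from a high-copy ColE1/pUC-type origin and selected with chloramphenicol, through a cat gene driven by its native promoter. An f1 phage origin is also present, which in principle permits single-stranded DNA production with helper phage. The annotated T7 and SP6 promoters lie on either side of the cloning region, next to a short residual lacZα fragment. This is consistent with replacement of a lacZα screening cassette when the part was inserted, though the record does not say so explicitly. A short tet promoter fragment is likely a backbone remnant without a stated function. The automated feature table does not annotate the RBS insert itself, which is expected given its size, nor the type IIS restriction sites that would release it with defined overhangs. In use, the part would be excised in a Golden Gate reaction and assembled into transcriptional units, so that translation strength can be chosen when building bacterial gene circuits. The record gives no strength measurement for this RBS.
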