Addgene plasmid #243985: pUPD3_RBS_J61136
Purpose: GoldenBraid2.0 Ribosome binding site.
Depositing lab: Christophe Herman. Depositing organization: Baylor College of Medicine. Publication: GoldenBraid2.0 E. coli: a comprehensive and characterized toolkit for enterics. Cooke MB, Welch KT, Ramirez LD, Wen AX, Marciano DC, Herman C. Synth Biol (Oxf). 2025 Aug 14;10(1):ysaf015. doi: 10.1093/synbio/ysaf015. eCollection 2025. PubMed 40927394.
Backbone
  Vector backbone: pUPD3
  Vector type: Bacterial Expression
Growth in bacteria
  Bacterial resistance: Chloramphenicol, 25 μg/mL
  Growth temperature: 37°C
  Growth strain: DH5alpha
  Copy number: High Copy
Gene/Insert
  Gene/Insert name: J61136
  Species: Synthetic
  Insert size (bp): 20
  Cloning method: Golden Gate
Terms and licenses: Academic/Nonprofit Terms; Industry Terms: Not Available to Industry
How to cite: pUPD3_RBS_J61136 was a gift from Christophe Herman (Addgene plasmid # 243985 ; http://n2t.net/addgene:243985 ; RRID:Addgene_243985)
